Addgene plasmid #223720: pCAGGS-Twin-strep-TEV-DGKδ2
Purpose: Express human diacylglycerol kinase delta 2 protein (N-terminal Tobacco Etch Virus (TEV) protease cleavable Twin-Strep-fusion protein (ENLYFQGS-WSHPQFEK-(GGGS)2-GGSA-WSHPQFEK)) in mammalian cell
Depositing lab: Chiaki Murakami. Depositing organization: Chiba University.
Backbone
  Vector backbone: pCAGGS-C-TEV-Twin-Strep
  Backbone manufacturer: Chiaki Murakami
  Backbone size w/o insert (bp): 4860
  Total vector size (bp): 8524
  Modifications to backbone: TEV, Twin-Strep-tag, and stop codon (TGA) were subcloned into the XhoI/BglII site of pCAGGS.
  Vector type: Mammalian Expression
Growth in bacteria
  Bacterial resistance: Ampicillin, 100 μg/mL
  Growth temperature: 37°C
  Growth strain: DH5alpha
  Copy number: High Copy
Gene/Insert
  Gene/Insert name: DGKD (alt name: Diacylglycerol kinase delta 2)
  Species: H. sapiens (human)
  Insert size (bp): 3642
  Mutation: deleted start codon
  GenBank ID: NM_152879.3
  Entrez Gene: DGKD (a.k.a. DGK-delta, DGKdelta, dgkd-2)
  Promoter: chicken β-actin promoter
  Tag / fusion protein: Twin-Strep-tag (N terminal on backbone); TEV cleavable site (N terminal on backbone)
  Cloning method: Gibson Cloning
  Sequencing primers: 5′ TTCGGCTTCTGGCGTGTGACC; 3′ TATTAGCCAGAAGTCAGATGCTCAAGG
Terms and licenses: Academic/Nonprofit Terms; Industry Terms: Not Available to Industry
Depositor comments: The insert can be removed using the restriction enzyme, BglII.
How to cite: pCAGGS-Twin-strep-TEV-DGKδ2 was a gift from Chiaki Murakami (Addgene plasmid # 223720 ; http://n2t.net/addgene:223720 ; RRID:Addgene_223720)
