[The description below was written by a language model from this plasmid's Addgene catalogue record and pLannotate feature annotations shown in this document.]
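Description:
pCAGGS-Twin-strep-TEV-DGKδ2 is a mammalian expression plasmid of about 8.5 kb for producing human diacylglycerol kinase delta, isoform 2 (DGKD), as an affinity-tagged fusion protein. It is built on a pCAGGS derivative into which a TEV protease site, a Twin-Strep-tag and a stop codon had been placed between the XhoI and BglII sites. It is maintained in E. coli through a high-copy ColE1/pUC-type origin and an ampicillin resistance gene (β-lactamase) driven by its own promoter. The backbone also carries remnants of lac regulatory sequences, an SV40 origin of replication and an SV40 poly(A) signal. The SV40 origin would allow episomal amplification in cells expressing large T antigen. No mammalian selection marker is annotated, so the plasmid appears suited to transient transfection.

Expression is driven by the composite CAG arrangement: the CMV immediate-early enhancer, the chicken β-actin promoter and a chimeric chicken β-actin/rabbit β-globin intron, with the transcript terminated by the rabbit β-globin polyadenylation signal. This gives strong constitutive expression in many mammalian cell types. The roughly 3.6 kb DGKD coding sequence was inserted by Gibson assembly with its own start codon deleted, so that translation initiates upstream and reads through the tag. The record describes the Twin-Strep-tag and TEV site as N-terminal to the kinase, although the backbone name implies a C-terminal tag design; the feature table places a Twin-Strep fragment upstream of DGKD, consistent with N-terminal tagging. The tag allows capture on Strep-Tactin resin, and TEV cleavage can then remove it, which makes the construct useful for purifying recombinant DGKδ2 from mammalian cells. The depositor notes that the insert can be excised with BglII.
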