Features (pLannotate 1.2.2; 20 found; start..end, strand, type, name):
      4..383     +  enhancer       CMV enhancer: human cytomegalovirus immediate early enhancer
    385..510     +  promoter       chicken β-actin promoter (fragment): contains a 21-bp deletion relative to the standard chicken β-actin promoter
    529..550     +  promoter       chicken β-actin promoter (fragment): No description available
    550..574     +  promoter       chicken β-actin promoter (fragment): No description available
    585..662     +  promoter       chicken β-actin promoter (fragment): contains a 21-bp deletion relative to the standard chicken β-actin promoter
    663..1679    +  intron         chimeric intron: chimera between introns from chicken β-actin and rabbit β-globin
   1815..1831    +  CDS            Twin-Strep-tag (fragment): two Strep-Tag®II moieties connected by a linker for enhanced binding to Strep-Tactin®, an engineered form of streptavidin (Schmidt et al., 2013)
   1980..5552    +  CDS            DGKD: DGKD_HUMAN - Also known as KIAA0145 From Homo sapiens (Human).
   5622..5677    +  polyA_signal   β-globin poly(A) signal: rabbit β-globin polyadenylation signal (Gil and Proudfoot, 1987)
   6062..6078    -  protein_bind   lac operator: The lac repressor binds to the lac operator to inhibit transcription in E. coli. This inhibition can be relieved by adding lactose or isopropyl-β-D-thiogalactopyranoside (IPTG). lac repressor encoded by lacI
   6086..6116    -  promoter       lac promoter: promoter for the E. coli lac operon
   6131..6152    -  protein_bind   CAP binding site: CAP binding activates transcription in the presence of cAMP. E. coli catabolite activator protein
   6165..6204    -  CDS            lacI (fragment): lac repressor; lacI; The lac repressor binds to the lac operator to inhibit transcription in E. coli. This inhibition can be relieved by adding lactose or isopropyl-β-D-thiogalactopyranoside (IPTG).
   6211..6233    +  promoter       SV40 promoter (fragment): SV40 enhancer and early promoter
   6257..6392    +  rep_origin     SV40 ori: SV40 origin of replication
   6412..6546    +  polyA_signal   SV40 poly(A) signal: SV40 polyadenylation signal
   6548..6602    -  CDS            lacI (fragment): lac repressor; lacI; The lac repressor binds to the lac operator to inhibit transcription in E. coli. This inhibition can be relieved by adding lactose or isopropyl-β-D-thiogalactopyranoside (IPTG).
   6785..7373    -  rep_origin     ori: high-copy-number ColE1/pMB1/pBR322/pUC origin of replication
   7544..8404    -  CDS            AmpR: β-lactamase; bla; confers resistance to ampicillin, carbenicillin, and related antibiotics
   8405..8509    -  promoter       AmpR promoter: bla
>Addgene plasmid #223720 | pCAGGS-Twin-strep-TEV-DGKδ2 | addgene full sequence | sequence record 457431 | Addgene NGS Result
GTCGACATTGATTATTGACTAGTTATTAATAGTAATCAATTACGGGGTCATTAGTTCATAGCCCATATAT
GGAGTTCCGCGTTACATAACTTACGGTAAATGGCCCGCCTGGCTGACCGCCCAACGACCCCCGCCCATTG
ACGTCAATAATGACGTATGTTCCCATAGTAACGCCAATAGGGACTTTCCATTGACGTCAATGGGTGGAGT
ATTTACGGTAAACTGCCCACTTGGCAGTACATCAAGTGTATCATATGCCAAGTACGCCCCCTATTGACGT
CAATGACGGTAAATGGCCCGCCTGGCATTATGCCCAGTACATGACCTTATGGGACTTTCCTACTTGGCAG
TACATCTACGTATTAGTCATCGCTATTACCATGGTCGAGGTGAGCCCCACGTTCTGCTTCACTCTCCCCA
TCTCCCCCCCCTCCCCACCCCCAATTTTGTATTTATTTATTTTTTAATTATTTTGTGCAGCGATGGGGGC
GGGGGGGGGGGGGGGGCGGGCGCCGGGGGGGGGGGGGGGGGGGGGGGGGGGGGGGGGGGGGGGGGGGGGG
GGGGGGGGGGGCGCCACAAGAGGGGGCGCGCTCCGAAAGTTTCCTTTTATGGCGAGGCGGCGGCGGCGGC
GGCCCTATAAAAAGCGAAGCGCGCGGCGGGCGGGAGTCGCTGCGCGCTGCCTTCGCCCCGTGCCCCGCTC
CGCCGCCGCCTCGCGCCGCCCGCCCCGGCTCTGACTGACCGCGTTACTCCCACAGGTGAGCGGGCGGGAC
GGCCCTTCTCCTCCGGGCTGTAATTAGCGCTTGGTTTAATGACGGCTTGTTTCTTTTCTGTGGCTGCGTG
AAAGCCTTGAGGGGCTCCGGGAGGGCCCTTTGTGCGGGGGGAGCGGCTCGGGGGGTGCGTGCGTGTGTGT
GTGCGTGGGGAGCGCCGCGTGCGGCTCCGCGCTGCCCGGCGGCTGTGAGCGCTGCGGGCGCGGCGCGGGG
CTTTGTGCGCTCCGCAGTGTGCGCGAGGGGAGCGCGGCCGGGGGCGGTGCCCCGCGGTGCGGGGGGGGCT
GCGAGGGGAACAAAGGCTGCGTGCGGGGTGTGTGCGTGGGGGGGTGAGCAGGGGGTGTGGGCGCGTCGGT
CGGGCTGCAACCCCCCCTGCACCCCCCTCCCCGAGTTGCTGAGCACGGCCCGGCTTCGGGTGCGGGGCTC
CGTACGGGGCGTGGCGCGGGGCTCGCCGTGCCGGGCGGGGGGTGGCGGCAGGTGGGGGTGCCGGGCGGGG
CGGGGCCGCCTCGGGCCGGGGAGGGCTCGGGGGAGGGGCGCGGCGGCCCCCGGAGCGCCGGCGGCTGTCG
AGGCGCGGCGAGCCGCAGCCATTGCCTTTTATGGTAATCGTGCGAGAGGGCGCAGGGACTTCCTTTGTCC
CAAATCTGTGCGGAGCCGAAATCTGGGAGGCGCCGCCGCACCCCCTCTAGCGGGCGCGGGGCGAAGCGGT
GCGGCGCCGGCAGGAAGGAAATGGGCGGGGAGGGCCTTCGTGCGTCGCCGCGCCGCCGTCCCCTTCTCCC
TCTCCAGCCTCGGGGCTGTCCGCGGGGGGACGGCTGCCTTCGGGGGGGACGGGGCAGGGCGGGGTTCGGC
TTCTGGCGTGTGACCGGCGGCTCTAGAGCCTCTGCTAACCATGTTCATGCCTTCTTCTTTTTCCTACAGC
TCCTGGGCAACGTGCTGGTTATTGTGCTGTCTCATCATTTTGGCAAAGAATTGAGCTCCCGGGTACCGAA
TTCGATATCGCGGCCGCTCGAGGAAAACCTCTATTTTCAAGGCGCCACCATGTGGTCTCATCCCCAGTTC
GAAAAAGGTGGTGGAAGTGGTGGGGGCTCAGGAGGATCAGCCTGGTCACACCCTCAGTTCGAGAAGGAAA
ACCTCTATTTTCAAGGCAGATCTGCGGCGGCGGCGGGCGCCCCTCCGCCGGGTCCCCCGCAACCGCCTCC
GCCGCCGCCGCCCGAGGAGTCGTCCGACAGCGAGCCCGAGGCGGAGCCCGGCTCCCCACAGAAGCTCATC
CGCAAGGTGTCCACGTCGGGTCAGATCCGACAGAAGACCATCATCAAAGAGGGGATGCTGACCAAACAGA
ACAATTCATTCCAGCGATCAAAAAGGAGATACTTTAAGCTTCGAGGGCGAACGCTTTACTATGCCAAAAC
GGCAAAGTCAATCATATTTGATGAGGTGGATCTGACAGATGCCAGCGTAGCTGAATCCAGTACCAAAAAC
GTCAACAACAGTTTTACGGTCATAACTCCATGCAGGAAGCTCATCTTGTGTGCTGATAACAGAAAAGAAA
TGGAAGATTGGATTGCAGCATTAAAGACTGTGCAGAACAGGGAGCACTTTGAGCCCACCCAGTACAGCAT
GGACCACTTCTCAGGGATGCACAATTGGTACGCCTGTTCCCACGCGAGGCCGACCTACTGCAATGTGTGC
CGTGAGGCTCTGTCTGGGGTCACGTCGCACGGGCTGTCCTGCGAGGTGTGCAAATTTAAGGCCCACAAGC
GCTGTGCTGTGCGTGCAACCAATAACTGCAAGTGGACCACACTGGCCTCGATCGGGAAGGACATCATTGA
AGATGCAGATGGGATTGCAATGCCCCACCAGTGGTTGGAAGGAAACCTACCTGTGAGCGCCAAGTGCACT
GTGTGCGACAAGACCTGTGGCAGTGTGCTGCGCCTGCAGGACTGGCGCTGCCTCTGGTGCAAGGCCATGG
TTCACACATCGTGTAAAGAATCCTTGCTGACCAAGTGCCCACTTGGCCTGTGCAAAGTGTCAGTCATCCC
ACCCACGGCTCTCAACAGCATCGACTCCGATGGGTTCTGGAAGGCCAGCTGTCCTCCTTCTTGCACAAGC
CCACTGTTGGTCTTCGTCAATTCAAAAAGTGGGGACAACCAGGGTGTGAAGTTCCTCAGAAGATTCAAAC
AGCTACTAAACCCCGCCCAGGTCTTCGACCTCATGAACGGAGGCCCACACCTCGGCTTACGGTTATTCCA
GAAGTTTGACACATTCCGGATTCTGGTTTGTGGCGGGGATGGAAGTGTTGGCTGGGTCCTCTCCGAAATC
GACAGCCTCAACCTTCATAAACAGTGTCAGCTGGGAGTGCTGCCGCTCGGCACAGGGAACGACTTGGCCC
GAGTACTGGGCTGGGGCTCAGCCTGCGATGACGACACCCAGCTCCCCCAGATCTTGGAGAAGTTGGAGAG
AGCCAGCACCAAGATGCTGGACAGGTGGAGCGTCATGGCATACGAGGCCAAGCTCCCCCGGCAGGCCTCC
TCCTCTACCGTCACCGAAGACTTCAGCGAGGATTCCGAGGTACAGCAGATTCTCTTCTATGAAGACTCGG
TTGCAGCCCACCTTTCTAAAATCCTCACCTCGGACCAGCACTCGGTGGTCATCTCCTCGGCCAAAGTGCT
CTGTGAGACGGTGAAGGACTTCGTGGCACGGGTGGGGAAGGCCTATGAGAAGACGACCGAGAGCTCGGAG
GAGTCAGAGGTCATGGCCAAGAAGTGCTCTGTCCTGAAAGAGAAGCTGGATTCCCTTCTCAAGACCTTGG
ACGATGAGTCCCAGGCCTCGTCCTCTCTGCCCAACCCGCCCCCCACCATTGCCGAGGAGGCTGAAGATGG
AGATGGGTCGGGCAGCATCTGCGGTTCCACCGGAGACCGCTTGGTGGCATCAGCTTGCCCGGCCCGGCCG
CAGATATTCCGGCCTCGAGAACAGCTCATGCTGAGAGCCAACAGCCTGAAGAAAGCAATTCGTCAGATCA
TAGAACACACAGAAAAAGCTGTCGATGAGCAGAATGCCCAGACCCAGGAGCAGGAGGGCTTCGTCCTGGG
CCTCTCTGAGTCAGAGGAGAAGATGGACCACAGAGTGTGCCCACCACTGTCCCACAGCGAGAGCTTCGGG
GTCCCCAAGGGGAGGAGCCAGCGCAAAGTGTCGAAATCTCCGTGTGAAAAGCTGATCAGCAAAGGGAGTC
TGTCCCTAGGCAGTTCTGCTTCCCTTCCGCCCCAGCCGGGAAGCCGGGACGGCCTGCCTGCGCTCAACAC
CAAGATCCTGTACCCAAATGTCCGGGCTGGAATGTCTGGTTCCTTACCCGGTGGCTCAGTCATCAGTCGC
CTGTTAATTAATGCTGATCCCTTCAACTCTGAACCAGAAACCCTAGAGTATTACACGGAGAAATGTGTCA
TGAACAACTATTTTGGCATTGGCCTGGATGCGAAGATATCCCTGGACTTTAACAACAAGCGCGATGAGCA
CCCAGAGAAGTGCAGGAGCCGAACCAAGAACATGATGTGGTATGGAGTTCTTGGAACCAAAGAGTTGCTG
CACAGAACCTACAAGAACCTGGAGCAAAAGGTCTTGCTGGAGTGTGACGGGCGACCCATCCCACTCCCCA
GTCTTCAGGGAATTGCTGTCCTTAACATTCCCAGCTATGCCGGAGGAACCAACTTCTGGGGGGGTACCAA
GGAAGATGATACTTTCGCAGCTCCATCATTCGATGACAAGATTCTGGAGGTGGTCGCCGTGTTCGGCAGC
ATGCAGATGGCCGTCTCTCGAGTCATCAGGCTACAGCATCATCGGATCGCCCAGTGTCGCACGGTGAAGA
TCTCCATCCTTGGGGATGAGGGCGTGCCTGTGCAGGTGGACGGAGAGGCCTGGGTCCAGCCGCCAGGGTA
CATTCGGATTGTCCACAAGAACCGGGCACAGACACTGACCAGAGACAGGGCATTTGAGAGCACCCTGAAG
TCCTGGGAAGACAAGCAGAAGTGCGAGCTGCCCCGCCCTCCATCCTGTTCCCTGCACCCGGAGATGCTGT
CCGAGGAGGAGGCCACCCAGATGGACCAGTTTGGGCAGGCAGCAGGGGTCCTCATTCACAGTATCCGAGA
AATAGCTCAGTCTCACCGGGACATGGAGCAGGAACTGGCCCACGCCGTCAATGCCAGCTCCAAGTCCATG
GACCGTGTGTATGGCAAGCCCAGAACCACAGAGGGGCTCAACTGCAGCTTCGTCCTGGAAATGGTGAATA
ACTTCAGAGCTCTGCGCAGTGAGACGGAGCTGCTGCTGTCTGGGAAGATGGCCCTGCAGCTGGATCCGCC
TCAGAAGGAGCAGCTGGGGAGTGCTCTTGCCGAGATGGACCGACAGCTCAGGAGGCTGGCAGACACCCCG
TGGCTCTGCCAGTCCGCAGAGCCCGGCGACGAAGAGAGTGTGATGCTGGATCTTGCCAAGCGCAGTCGCA
GTGGTAAATTCCGCCTCGTGACCAAGTTTAAAAAGGAGAAAAACAACAAGAACAAAGAAGCTCACAGTAG
CCTGGGAGCCCCGGTTCACCTCTGGGGGACAGAGGAGGTTGCTGCCTGGCTGGAGCACCTCAGTCTCTGT
GAGTATAAGGACATCTTCACACGGCACGACATCCGGGGCTCTGAGCTCCTGCACCTGGAGCGGAGGGACC
TCAAGGACCTGGGCGTGACCAAGGTGGGCCACATGAAGAGGATCCTGTGTGGCATCAAGGAGCTGAGCCG
CAGCGCCCCCGCCGTCGAGGCCTAGATCTTTTTCCCTCTGCCAAAAATTATGGGGACATCATGAAGCCCC
TTGAGCATCTGACTTCTGGCTAATAAAGGAAATTTATTTTCATTGCAATAGTGTGTTGGAATTTTTTGTG
TCTCTCACTCGGAAGGACATATGGGAGGGCAAATCATTTAAAACATCAGAATGAGTATTTGGTTTAGAGT
TTGGCAACATATGCCCATATGCTGGCTGCCATGAACAAAGGTTGGCTATAAAGAGGTCATCAGTATATGA
AACAGCCCCCTGCTGTCCATTCCTTATTCCATAGAAAAGCCTTGACTTGAGGTTAGATTTTTTTTATATT
TTGTTTTGTGTTATTTTTTTCTTTAACATCCCTAAAATTTTCCTTACATGTTTTACTAGCCAGATTTTTC
CTCCTCTCCTGACTACTCCCAGTCATAGCTGTCCCTCTTCTCTTATGGAGATCCCTCGACCTGCAGCCCA
AGCTTGGCGTAATCATGGTCATAGCTGTTTCCTGTGTGAAATTGTTATCCGCTCACAATTCCACACAACA
TACGAGCCGGAAGCATAAAGTGTAAAGCCTGGGGTGCCTAATGAGTGAGCTAACTCACATTAATTGCGTT
GCGCTCACTGCCCGCTTTCCAGTCGGGAAACCTGTCGTGCCAGCGGATCCGCATCTCAATTAGTCAGCAA
CCATAGTCCCGCCCCTAACTCCGCCCATCCCGCCCCTAACTCCGCCCAGTTCCGCCCATTCTCCGCCCCA
TGGCTGACTAATTTTTTTTATTTATGCAGAGGCCGAGGCCGCCTCGGCCTCTGAGCTATTCCAGAAGTAG
TGAGGAGGCTTTTTTGGAGGCCTAGGCTTTTGCAAAAAGCTAACTTGTTTATTGCAGCTTATAATGGTTA
CAAATAAAGCAATAGCATCACAAATTTCACAAATAAAGCATTTTTTTCACTGCATTCTAGTTGTGGTTTG
TCCAAACTCATCAATGTATCTTATCATGTCTGGATCCGCTGCATTAATGAATCGGCCAACGCGCGGGGAG
AGGCGGTTTGCGTATTGGGCGCTCTTCCGCTTCCTCGCTCACTGACTCGCTGCGCTCGGTCGTTCGGCTG
CGGCGAGCGGTATCAGCTCACTCAAAGGCGGTAATACGGTTATCCACAGAATCAGGGGATAACGCAGGAA
AGAACATGTGAGCAAAAGGCCAGCAAAAGGCCAGGAACCGTAAAAAGGCCGCGTTGCTGGCGTTTTTCCA
TAGGCTCCGCCCCCCTGACGAGCATCACAAAAATCGACGCTCAAGTCAGAGGTGGCGAAACCCGACAGGA
CTATAAAGATACCAGGCGTTTCCCCCTGGAAGCTCCCTCGTGCGCTCTCCTGTTCCGACCCTGCCGCTTA
CCGGATACCTGTCCGCCTTTCTCCCTTCGGGAAGCGTGGCGCTTTCTCATAGCTCACGCTGTAGGTATCT
CAGTTCGGTGTAGGTCGTTCGCTCCAAGCTGGGCTGTGTGCACGAACCCCCCGTTCAGCCCGACCGCTGC
GCCTTATCCGGTAACTATCGTCTTGAGTCCAACCCGGTAAGACACGACTTATCGCCACTGGCAGCAGCCA
CTGGTAACAGGATTAGCAGAGCGAGGTATGTAGGCGGTGCTACAGAGTTCTTGAAGTGGTGGCCTAACTA
CGGCTACACTAGAAGAACAGTATTTGGTATCTGCGCTCTGCTGAAGCCAGTTACCTTCGGAAAAAGAGTT
GGTAGCTCTTGATCCGGCAAACAAACCACCGCTGGTAGCGGTGGTTTTTTTGTTTGCAAGCAGCAGATTA
CGCGCAGAAAAAAAGGATCTCAAGAAGATCCTTTGATCTTTTCTACGGGGTCTGACGCTCAGTGGAACGA
AAACTCACGTTAAGGGATTTTGGTCATGAGATTATCAAAAAGGATCTTCACCTAGATCCTTTTAAATTAA
AAATGAAGTTTTAAATCAATCTAAAGTATATATGAGTAAACTTGGTCTGACAGTTACCAATGCTTAATCA
GTGAGGCACCTATCTCAGCGATCTGTCTATTTCGTTCATCCATAGTTGCCTGACTCCCCGTCGTGTAGAT
AACTACGATACGGGAGGGCTTACCATCTGGCCCCAGTGCTGCAATGATACCGCGAGACCCACGCTCACCG
GCTCCAGATTTATCAGCAATAAACCAGCCAGCCGGAAGGGCCGAGCGCAGAAGTGGTCCTGCAACTTTAT
CCGCCTCCATCCAGTCTATTAATTGTTGCCGGGAAGCTAGAGTAAGTAGTTCGCCAGTTAATAGTTTGCG
CAACGTTGTTGCCATTGCTACAGGCATCGTGGTGTCACGCTCGTCGTTTGGTATGGCTTCATTCAGCTCC
GGTTCCCAACGATCAAGGCGAGTTACATGATCCCCCATGTTGTGCAAAAAAGCGGTTAGCTCCTTCGGTC
CTCCGATCGTTGTCAGAAGTAAGTTGGCCGCAGTGTTATCACTCATGGTTATGGCAGCACTGCATAATTC
TCTTACTGTCATGCCATCCGTAAGATGCTTTTCTGTGACTGGTGAGTACTCAACCAAGTCATTCTGAGAA
TAGTGTATGCGGCGACCGAGTTGCTCTTGCCCGGCGTCAATACGGGATAATACCGCGCCACATAGCAGAA
CTTTAAAAGTGCTCATCATTGGAAAACGTTCTTCGGGGCGAAAACTCTCAAGGATCTTACCGCTGTTGAG
ATCCAGTTCGATGTAACCCACTCGTGCACCCAACTGATCTTCAGCATCTTTTACTTTCACCAGCGTTTCT
GGGTGAGCAAAAACAGGAAGGCAAAATGCCGCAAAAAAGGGAATAAGGGCGACACGGAAATGTTGAATAC
TCATACTCTTCCTTTTTCAATATTATTGAAGCATTTATCAGGGTTATTGTCTCATGAGCGGATACATATT
TGAATGTATTTAGAAAAATAAACAAATAGGGGTTCCGCGCACATTTCCCCGAAAAGTGCCACCTGG
